>Addgene plasmid #227866 | pcDNA 3.3 C-MYC PDZD8(91-294aa) | addgene full sequence | sequence record 477312 | Addgene NGS Result
GTTAGGCGTTTTGCGCTGCTTCGCGATGTACGGGCCAGATATACGCGTTGACATTGATTATTGACTAGTT
ATTAATAGTAATCAATTACGGGGTCATTAGTTCATAGCCCATATATGGAGTTCCGCGTTACATAACTTAC
GGTAAATGGCCCGCCTGGCTGACCGCCCAACGACCCCCGCCCATTGACGTCAATAATGACGTATGTTCCC
ATAGTAACGCCAATAGGGACTTTCCATTGACGTCAATGGGTGGAGTATTTACGGTAAACTGCCCACTTGG
CAGTACATCAAGTGTATCATATGCCAAGTACGCCCCCTATTGACGTCAATGACGGTAAATGGCCCGCCTG
GCATTATGCCCAGTACATGACCTTATGGGACTTTCCTACTTGGCAGTACATCTACGTATTAGTCATCGCT
ATTACCATGGTGATGCGGTTTTGGCAGTACATCAATGGGCGTGGATAGCGGTTTGACTCACGGGGATTTC
CAAGTCTCCACCCCATTGACGTCAATGGGAGTTTGTTTTGGCACCAAAATCAACGGGACTTTCCAAAATG
TCGTAACAACTCCGCCCCATTGACGCAAATGGGCGGTAGGCGTGTACGGTGGGAGGTCTATATAAGCAGA
GCTCGTTTAGTGAACCGTCAGATCGCCTGGAGACGCCATCCACGCTGTTTTGACCTCCATAGAAGACACC
GGGACCGATCCAGCCTCCGGACTGAGCTCCTTAAGGTTAACTCTAGAGAATTCGGATCATGACGCGGGAG
ACTTGCTACTTCCTCAACGCCACCATCCTATTCCTGTTCCGGGAGTTGCGGGACACCGCGCTGACCCGCC
GCTGGGTCACCAAGAAGATCAAGGTGGAGTTCGAGGAGCTGCTGCAGACCAAGACGGCCGGGCGCCTGCT
GGAGGGGCTGAGCCTGCGGGACGTGTTCCTGGGCGAGACGGTGCCCTTCATCAAGACCATCCGGCTCGTG
CGGCCAGTCGTGCCCTCGGCCACCGGGGAGCCCGATGGCCCTGAAGGGGAGGCGCTGCCCGCCGCCTGCC
CCGAGGAGCTGGCCTTCGAGGCGGAGGTGGAGTACAACGGGGGCTTCCACCTGGCCATCGACGTGGACCT
GGTCTTCGGCAAGTCCGCCTACTTGTTTGTCAAGCTGTCCCGCGTGGTGGGAAGGCTGCGCTTGGTCTTT
ACGCGCGTGCCCTTCACCCACTGGTTCTTCTCCTTCGTGGAAGACCCGCTGATCGACTTCGAGGTGCGCT
CCCAGTTTGAAGGGCGGCCCATGCCCCAGCTCACCTCCATCATCGTCAACCAGCTCAAGAAGATCATCAA
GCGCAAGCACACCCTACCGAATTACAAGATCAGGTTTAAGCCGCTCGAGCCATGGAAGCTTATGGAACAA
AAACTCATCTCAGAAGAGGATCTGGATATCTAACTGACTGAACCGGTGGTCCAAACGGGGGAGGCTAACT
GAAACACGGAAGGAGACAATACCGGAAGGAACCCGCGCTATGACGGCAATAAAAAGACAGAATAAAACGC
ACGGGTGTTGGGTCGTTTGTTCATAAACGCGGGGTTCGGTCCCAGGGCTGGCACTCTGTCGATACCCCAC
CGAGACCCCATTGGGGCCAATACGCCCGCGTTTCTTCCTTTTCCCCACCCCACCCCCCAAGTTCGGGTGA
AGGCCCAGGGCTCGCAGCCAACGTCGGGGCGGCAGGCCCTGCCATAGCAGATCTGCGCAGCTGGGGCTCT
AGGGGGTATCCCC
[124 nt withheld, positions 1764-1887]
C
[91 nt withheld, positions 1889-1979]
A
[49 nt withheld, positions 1981-2029]
CCTTTGACGTTGGAGTCCACGTTCTTT
[37 nt withheld, positions 2057-2093]
ACCCTATCTCGGTCTATTCTTTTGATTTATAAGGGATTTTGCCGATTTCGGCCTATTGGTTAAAAAATGA
GCTGATTTAACAAAAATTTAACGCGAATTAATTCTGTGGAATGTGTGTCAGTTAGGGTGTGGAAAGTCCC
CAGGCTCCCCAGCAGGCAGAAGTATGCAAAGCATGCATCTCAATTAGTCAGCAACCAGGTGTGGAAAGTC
CCCAGGCTCCCCAGCAGGCAGAAGTATGCAAAGCATGCATCTCAATTAGTCAGCAACCATAGTCCCGCCC
CTAACTCCGCCCATCCCGCCCCTAACTCCGCCCAGTTCCGCCCATTCTCCGCCCCATGGCTGACTAATTT
TTTTTATTTATGCAGAGGCCGAGGCCGCCTCTGCCTCTGAGCTATTCCAGAAGTAGTGAGGAGGCTTTTT
TGGAGGCCTAGGCTTTTGCAAAAAGCTCCCGGGAGCTTGTATATCCATTTTCGGATCTGATCAAGAGACA
GGATGAGGATCGTTTCGCATGATTGAACAAGATGGATTGCACGCAGGTTCTCCGGCCGCTTGGGTGGAGA
GGCTATTCGGCTATGACTGGGCACAACAGACAATCGGCTGCTCTGATGCCGCCGTGTTCCGGCTGTCAGC
GCAGGGGCGCCCGGTTCTTTTTGTCAAGACCGACCTGTCCGGTGCCCTGAATGAACTGCAGGACGAGGCA
GCGCGGCTATCGTGGCTGGCCACGACGGGCGTTCCTTGCGCAGCTGTGCTCGACGTTGTCACTGAAGCGG
GAAGGGACTGGCTGCTATTGGGCGAAGTGCCGGGGCAGGATCTCCTGTCATCTCACCTTGCTCCTGCCGA
GAAAGTATCCATCATGGCTGATGCAATGCGGCGGCTGCATACGCTTGATCCGGCTACCTGCCCATTCGAC
CACCAAGCGAAACATCGCATCGAGCGAGCACGTACTCGGATGGAAGCCGGTCTTGTCGATCAGGATGATC
TGGACGAAGAGCATCAGGGGCTCGCGCCAGCCGAACTGTTCGCCAGGCTCAAGGCGCGCATGCCCGACGG
CGAGGATCTCGTCGTGACCCATGGCGATGCCTGCTTGCCGAATATCATGGTGGAAAATGGCCGCTTTTCT
GGATTCATCGACTGTGGCCGGCTGGGTGTGGCGGACCGCTATCAGGACATAGCGTTGGCTACCCGTGATA
TTGCTGAAGAGCTTGGCGGCGAATGGGCTGACCGCTTCCTCGTGCTTTACGGTATCGCCGCTCCCGATTC
GCAGCGCATCGCCTTCTATCGCCTTCTTGACGAGTTCTTCTGAGCGGGACTCTGGGGTTCGCGAAATGAC
CGACCAAGCGACGCCCAACCTGCCATCACGAGATTTCGATTCCACCGCCGCCTTCTATGAAAGGTTGGGC
TTCGGAATCGTTTTCCGGGACGCCGGCTGGATGATCCTCCAGCGCGGGGATCTCATGCTGGAGTTCTTCG
CCCACCCCAACTTGTTTATTGCAGCTTATAATGGTTACAAATAAAGCAATAGCATCACAAATTTCACAAA
TAAAGCATTTTTTTCACTGCATTCTAGTTGTGGTTTGTCCAAACTCATCAATGTATCTTATCATGTCTGT
ATACCGTCGACCTCTAGCTAGAGCTTGGCGTAATCATGGTCATAGCTGTTTCCTGTGTGAAATTGTTATC
CGCTCACAATTCCACACAACATACGAGCCGGAAGCATAAAGTGTAAAGCCTGGGGTGCCTAATGAGTGAG
CTAACTCACATTAATTGCGTTGCGCTCACTGCCCGCTTTCCAGTCGGGAAACCTGTCGTGCCAGCTGCAT
TAATGAATCGGCCAACGCGCGGGGAGAGGCGGTTTGCGTATTGGGCGCTCTTCCGCTTCCTCGCTCACTG
ACTCGCTGCGCTCGGTCGTTCGGCTGCGGCGAGCGGTATCAGCTCACTCAAAGGCGGTAATACGGTTATC
CACAGAATCAGGGGATAACGCAGGAAAGAACATGTGAGCAAAAGGCCAGCAAAAGGCCAGGAACCGTAAA
AAGGCCGCGTTGCTGGCGTTTTTCCATAGGCTCCGCCCCCCTGACGAGCATCACAAAAATCGACGCTCAA
GTCAGAGGTGGCGAAACCCGACAGGACTATAAAGATACCAGGCGTTTCCCCCTGGAAGCTCCCTCGTGCG
CTCTCCTGTTCCGACCCTGCCGCTTACCGGATACCTGTCCGCCTTTCTCCCTTCGGGAAGCGTGGCGCTT
TCTCATAGCTCACGCTGTAGGTATCTCAGTTCGGTGTAGGTCGTTCGCTCCAAGCTGGGCTGTGTGCACG
AACCCCCCGTTCAGCCCGACCGCTGCGCCTTATCCGGTAACTATCGTCTTGAGTCCAACCCGGTAAGACA
CGACTTATCGCCACTGGCAGCAGCCACTGGTAACAGGATTAGCAGAGCGAGGTATGTAGGCGGTGCTACA
GAGTTCTTGAAGTGGTGGCCTAACTACGGCTACACTAGAAGAACAGTATTTGGTATCTGCGCTCTGCTGA
AGCCAGTTACCTTCGGAAAAAGAGTTGGTAGCTCTTGATCCGGCAAACAAACCACCGCTGGTAGCGGTGG
TTTTTTTGTTTGCAAGCAGCAGATTACGCGCAGAAAAAAAGGATCTCAAGAAGATCCTTTGATCTTTTCT
ACGGGGTCTGACGCTCAGTGGAACGAAAACTCACGTTAAGGGATTTTGGTCATGAGATTATCAAAAAGGA
TCTTCACCTAGATCCTTTTAAATTAAAAATGAAGTTTTAAATCAATCTAAAGTATATATGAGTAAACTTG
GTCTGACAGTTACCAATGCTTAATCAGTGAGGCACCTATCTCAGCGATCTGTCTATTTCGTTCATCCATA
GTTGCCTGACTCCCCGTCGTGTAGATAACTACGATACGGGAGGGCTTACCATCTGGCCCCAGTGCTGCAA
TGATACCGCGAGACCCACGCTCACCGGCTCCAGATTTATCAGCAATAAACCAGCCAGCCGGAAGGGCCGA
GCGCAGAAGTGGTCCTGCAACTTTATCCGCCTCCATCCAGTCTATTAATTGTTGCCGGGAAGCTAGAGTA
AGTAGTTCGCCAGTTAATAGTTTGCGCAACGTTGTTGCCATTGCTACAGGCATCGTGGTGTCACGCTCGT
CGTTTGGTATGGCTTCATTCAGCTCCGGTTCCCAACGATCAAGGCGAGTTACATGATCCCCCATGTTGTG
CAAAAAAGCGGTTAGCTCCTTCGGTCCTCCGATCGTTGTCAGAAGTAAGTTGGCCGCAGTGTTATCACTC
ATGGTTATGGCAGCACTGCATAATTCTCTTACTGTCATGCCATCCGTAAGATGCTTTTCTGTGACTGGTG
AGTACTCAACCAAGTCATTCTGAGAATAGTGTATGCGGCGACCGAGTTGCTCTTGCCCGGCGTCAATACG
GGATAATACCGCGCCACATAGCAGAACTTTAAAAGTGCTCATCATTGGAAAACGTTCTTCGGGGCGAAAA
CTCTCAAGGATCTTACCGCTGTTGAGATCCAGTTCGATGTAACCCACTCGTGCACCCAACTGATCTTCAG
CATCTTTTACTTTCACCAGCGTTTCTGGGTGAGCAAAAACAGGAAGGCAAAATGCCGCAAAAAAGGGAAT
AAGGGCGACACGGAAATGTTGAATACTCATACTCTTCCTTTTTCAATATTATTGAAGCATTTATCAGGGT
TATTGTCTCATGAGCGGATACATATTTGAATGTATTTAGAAAAATAAACAAATAGGGGTTCCGCGCACAT
TTCCCCGAAAAGTGCCACCTGACGTCGACGGATCGGGAGATCTCCCGATCCCCTATGGTGCACTCTCAGT
ACAATCTGCTCTGATGCCGCATAGTTAAGCCAGTATCTGCTCCCTGCTTGTGTGTTGGAGGTCGCTGAGT
AGTGCGCGAGCAAAATTTAAGCTACAACAAGGCAAGGCTTGACCGACAATTGCATGAAGAATCTGCTTAG
G
Features (pLannotate 1.2.2; 18 found; start..end, strand, type, name):
     50..429     +  enhancer       CMV enhancer: human cytomegalovirus immediate early enhancer
    430..633     +  promoter       CMV promoter: human cytomegalovirus (CMV) immediate early promoter
    762..1397    +  CDS            PDZD8 (fragment): PDZD8_HUMAN - Also known as PDZK8. Experimental evidence at protein level: Swiss-Prot protein existence level 1. Molecular tethering protein that connects endoplasmic reticulum and mitochondria membranes (PubMed:29097544). PDZD8-dependent endoplasmic reticulum-mitochondria membrane tethering is essential for endoplasmic reticulum-mitochondria Ca(2+) transfer (PubMed:29097544). In neurons, involved in the regulation of dendritic Ca(2+) dynamics by regulating mitochondrial Ca(2+) uptake in neurons (PubMed:29097544). Plays an indirect role in the regulation of cell morphology and cytoskeletal org
   1514..1562    +  polyA_signal   HSV TK poly(A) signal: herpes simplex virus thymidine kinase polyadenylation signal (Cole and Stacy, 1985)
   1653..1669    -  polyA_signal   bGH poly(A) signal (fragment): bovine growth hormone polyadenylation signal
   1764..2192    +  rep_origin     f1 ori (sequence partly withheld): f1 bacteriophage origin of replication; arrow indicates direction of (+) strand synthesis
   2206..2535    +  promoter       SV40 promoter: SV40 enhancer and early promoter
   2602..3393    +  CDS            neo: KKA2_KLEPN - Also known as kan, nptII. Experimental evidence at protein level: Swiss-Prot protein existence level 1. Resistance to kanamycin, neomycin, paromomycin, ribostamycin, butirosin and gentamicin B. From Klebsiella pneumoniae.
   3419..3577    +  CDS            ble (fragment): BLE_KLEPN - Experimental evidence at protein level: Swiss-Prot protein existence level 1. Binding protein with a strong affinity to the bleomycin family of antibiotics. Binds to CL990; an antimitotic-antibiotic compound. From Klebsiella pneumoniae.
   3572..3693    +  polyA_signal   SV40 poly(A) signal: SV40 polyadenylation signal
   3766..3782    -  protein_bind   lac operator: The lac repressor binds to the lac operator to inhibit transcription in E. coli. This inhibition can be relieved by adding lactose or isopropyl-β-D-thiogalactopyranoside (IPTG). lac repressor encoded by lacI
   3790..3820    -  promoter       lac promoter: promoter for the E. coli lac operon
   3835..3856    -  protein_bind   CAP binding site: CAP binding activates transcription in the presence of cAMP. E. coli catabolite activator protein
   3869..3961    -  CDS            lacI (fragment): lac repressor; lacI; The lac repressor binds to the lac operator to inhibit transcription in E. coli. This inhibition can be relieved by adding lactose or isopropyl-β-D-thiogalactopyranoside (IPTG).
   4144..4732    -  rep_origin     ori: high-copy-number ColE1/pMB1/pBR322/pUC origin of replication
   4903..5763    -  CDS            AmpR: β-lactamase; bla; confers resistance to ampicillin, carbenicillin, and related antibiotics
   5764..5868    -  promoter       AmpR promoter: bla
   5927..5979    -  misc_feature   bom (fragment): basis of mobility region from pBR322
