[The description below was written by a language model from this plasmid's Addgene catalogue record and pLannotate feature annotations shown in this document.]
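Description:
pcDNA 3.3 C-MYC PDZD8(91-294aa) is a 6,084-nt mammalian expression plasmid on a pcDNA-type backbone, intended for transfection into cultured cells to produce a truncated, epitope-tagged form of human PDZD8. It is propagated in E. coli from a high-copy ColE1/pUC-type origin under ampicillin selection (β-lactamase with its own promoter). An f1 origin is also present, along with residual bacterial sequences annotated as lac promoter/operator, CAP site, and lacI and bom fragments. For mammalian cells, an SV40 enhancer/early promoter drives the neo (nptII) gene, terminated by an SV40 poly(A) signal, which in principle allows G418 selection of stable transfectants. A short ble fragment annotated after neo appears to be a remnant rather than a functional marker.

The payload is a PDZD8 fragment encoding only residues 91–294, placed downstream of the human CMV immediate-early enhancer and promoter for strong constitutive transcription. An HSV thymidine kinase poly(A) signal follows it, and a small reverse-oriented bGH poly(A) fragment lies further downstream. The catalogue lists a MYC epitope fused at the C terminus of the insert. The tag is not annotated separately in the feature table, so its exact position cannot be confirmed from the annotation alone. PDZD8 is described as a tethering protein that links endoplasmic reticulum and mitochondrial membranes and supports Ca2+ transfer between them. The associated work concerns AMPK targeting of PDZD8 in the shift from glucose to glutamine use. A tagged truncation like this one suits detection by anti-MYC antibody and domain-mapping or interaction experiments, although the record itself states only expression of the fragment in transfected cells.
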