Addgene plasmid #227866: pcDNA 3.3 C-MYC PDZD8(91-294aa)
Purpose: Used for transfection of cells for expression of C-MYC PDZD8 (91-294aa)
Depositing lab: Sheng-cai Lin. Depositing organization: Xiamen University. Publication: AMPK targets PDZD8 to trigger carbon source shift from glucose to glutamine. Li M, Wang Y, Wei X, Cai WF, Wu J, Zhu M, Wang Y, Liu YH, Xiong J, Qu Q, Chen Y, Tian X, Yao L, Xie R, Li X, Chen S, Huang X, Zhang C, Xie C, Wu Y, Xu Z, Zhang B, Jiang B, Wang ZC, Li Q, Li G, Lin SY, Yu L, Piao HL, Deng X, Han J, Zhang CS, Lin SC. Cell Res. 2024 Jun 19. doi: 10.1038/s41422-024-00985-6. PubMed 38898113.
Backbone
  Vector backbone: pcDNA
  Vector type: Mammalian Expression
Growth in bacteria
  Bacterial resistance: Ampicillin, 100 μg/mL
  Growth temperature: 37°C
  Growth strain: DH5alpha
  Copy number: High Copy
Gene/Insert
  Gene/Insert name: PDZD8
  Species: H. sapiens (human)
  Mutation: aa 91-294 only
  Entrez Gene: PDZD8 (a.k.a. IDDADF, PDZK8)
  Tag / fusion protein: MYC (C terminal on insert)
  Cloning method: Ligation Independent Cloning
Terms and licenses: Academic/Nonprofit Terms; Industry Terms: Not Available to Industry
How to cite: pcDNA 3.3 C-MYC PDZD8(91-294aa) was a gift from Sheng-cai Lin (Addgene plasmid # 227866 ; http://n2t.net/addgene:227866 ; RRID:Addgene_227866)
